Addgene plasmid #211690: pCF826-sgCIDE-1_U6-sgRNA-EFS-Cas9-P2A-mCherry2
Purpose: U6-sgRNA-EFS-Cas9-P2A-mCherry2
Depositing lab: Christof Fellmann. Depositing organization: J. David Gladstone Institutes. Publication: Targeting the non-coding genome and temozolomide signature enables CRISPR-mediated glioma oncolysis. Tan IL, Perez AR, Lew RJ, Sun X, Baldwin A, Zhu YK, Shah MM, Berger MS, Doudna JA, Fellmann C. Cell Rep. 2023 Nov 28;42(11):113339. doi: 10.1016/j.celrep.2023.113339. Epub 2023 Nov 2. PubMed 37917583.
Backbone
  Vector backbone: pCF826
  Vector type: Mammalian Expression, Lentiviral, CRISPR
Growth in bacteria
  Bacterial resistance: Ampicillin, 100 μg/mL
  Growth temperature: 37°C
  Growth strain: NEB Stable
  Copy number: Unknown
Gene/Insert
  Gene/Insert name: SpyCas9 and sgCIDE-1 guide RNA vector
  gRNA/shRNA sequence: TGTAATCCCAGCACTTTGGG
Terms and licenses: Academic/Nonprofit Terms; Industry Terms: Not Available to Industry
How to cite: pCF826-sgCIDE-1_U6-sgRNA-EFS-Cas9-P2A-mCherry2 was a gift from Christof Fellmann (Addgene plasmid # 211690 ; http://n2t.net/addgene:211690 ; RRID:Addgene_211690)
