[The description below was written by a language model from this plasmid's Addgene catalogue record and pLannotate feature annotations shown in this document.]
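Description:
pCF826-sgCIDE-1_U6-sgRNA-EFS-Cas9-P2A-mCherry2 is an all-in-one lentiviral CRISPR vector of about 11.4 kb, built on the pCF826 backbone, that delivers a guide RNA and Streptococcus pyogenes Cas9 to mammalian cells. It is propagated in E. coli through a high-copy ColE1/pUC-type origin and selected with ampicillin via the β-lactamase gene. A recombination-tolerant strain is listed for growth, as is common for plasmids carrying repeated LTRs. The viral frame has a third-generation, self-inactivating design. A CMV enhancer/promoter replaces the U3 region upstream of a truncated HIV-1 5' LTR to drive genomic RNA synthesis in packaging cells. This is followed by the Ψ packaging signal with a gag fragment, the Rev response element for Rev-dependent nuclear export, and the cPPT/CTS. The ΔU3 3' LTR inactivates LTR-driven transcription after integration, and a bGH polyadenylation signal lies downstream of it.

Between the LTRs sit two expression units. A human U6 RNA polymerase III promoter transcribes the sgCIDE-1 single guide RNA, a 20-nt spacer joined to the Cas9 tracrRNA-derived scaffold. The short EF-1α core promoter (EFS) drives Cas9, which according to the construct name is linked by a P2A self-cleaving peptide to the red fluorescent protein mCherry2. The P2A itself is not annotated in the feature table. Transduced, Cas9-expressing cells can therefore be identified or sorted by red fluorescence, as no mammalian drug selection marker is annotated. A WPRE after the reporter enhances transcript stability and expression. Several tiny annotated fragments (small t antigen, lacI, SV40 promoter) appear to be incidental matches. The record does not state the genomic target of sgCIDE-1, but the associated publication concerns CRISPR targeting of the non-coding genome for glioma cell killing.
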