Features (pLannotate 1.2.2; 24 found; start..end, strand, type, name):
     31..83      -  misc_feature   bom (fragment): basis of mobility region from pBR322
    232..611     +  enhancer       CMV enhancer: human cytomegalovirus immediate early enhancer
    612..811     +  promoter       CMV promoter: human cytomegalovirus (CMV) immediate early promoter
    829..1009    +  LTR            5' LTR (truncated): truncated 5' long terminal repeat (LTR) from HIV-1
   1056..1181    +  misc_feature   HIV-1 Ψ: packaging signal of human immunodeficiency virus type 1
   1165..1528    +  CDS            HIV-1 gag (fragment): gag protein from human immunodeficiency virus 1; gag
   1674..1907    +  misc_feature   RRE: The Rev response element (RRE) of HIV-1 allows for Rev-dependent mRNA export from the nucleus to the cytoplasm.
   2284..2384    +  CDS            Rev (fragment): human immunodeficiency virus 1 (HIV-1) Rev protein; rev; enhances nuclear export of unspliced and incompletely spliced viral mRNAs
   2434..2551    +  misc_feature   cPPT/CTS: central polypurine tract and central termination sequence of HIV-1
   2602..2842    +  promoter       U6 promoter: RNA polymerase III promoter for human U6 snRNA
   2890..2957    +  misc_RNA       tracrRNA (fragment): trans-activating CRISPR RNA for the Streptococcus pyogenes CRISPR/Cas9 system
   2976..2994    +  CDS            small t antigen (fragment): SV40 (simian virus 40) small t antigen
   3020..3231    +  promoter       EF-1α core promoter: core promoter for human elongation factor EF-1α
   3256..7359    +  CDS            Cas9: Cas9 (Csn1) endonuclease from the Streptococcus pyogenes Type II CRISPR/Cas system generates RNA-guided double strand breaks in DNA
   7498..8205    +  CDS            mCherry2: mCherry2 is a basic (constitutively fluorescent) red fluorescent protein published in 2017, derived from Discosoma sp.. It has very low acid sensitivity.
   8224..8812    +  misc_feature   WPRE: woodchuck hepatitis virus posttranscriptional regulatory element
   8863..8882    +  misc_feature   cPPT/CTS (fragment): central polypurine tract and central termination sequence of HIV-1
   8884..9117    +  LTR            3' LTR (ΔU3): self-inactivating 3' long terminal repeat (LTR) from HIV-1
   9149..9373    +  polyA_signal   bGH poly(A) signal: bovine growth hormone polyadenylation signal
   9377..9396    +  promoter       SV40 promoter (fragment): SV40 enhancer and early promoter
   9417..9467    -  CDS            lacI (fragment): lac repressor; lacI; The lac repressor binds to the lac operator to inhibit transcription in E. coli. This inhibition can be relieved by adding lactose or isopropyl-β-D-thiogalactopyranoside (IPTG).
   9650..10238   -  rep_origin     ori: high-copy-number ColE1/pMB1/pBR322/pUC origin of replication
  10409..11269   -  CDS            AmpR: β-lactamase; bla; confers resistance to ampicillin, carbenicillin, and related antibiotics
  11270..11374   -  promoter       AmpR promoter: bla
>Addgene plasmid #211690 | pCF826-sgCIDE-1_U6-sgRNA-EFS-Cas9-P2A-mCherry2 | addgene full sequence | sequence record 421510 | Addgene NGS Result
GTCGACGGATCGGGAGATCTCCCGATCCCCTATGGTGCACTCTCAGTACAATCTGCTCTGATGCCGCATA
GTTAAGCCAGTATCTGCTCCCTGCTTGTGTGTTGGAGGTCGCTGAGTAGTGCGCGAGCAAAATTTAAGCT
ACAACAAGGCAAGGCTTGACCGACAATTGCATGAAGAATCTGCTTAGGGTTAGGCGTTTTGCGCTGCTTC
GCGATGTACGGGCCAGATATTGACATTGATTATTGACTAGTTATTAATAGTAATCAATTACGGGGTCATT
AGTTCATAGCCCATATATGGAGTTCCGCGTTACATAACTTACGGTAAATGGCCCGCCTGGCTGACCGCCC
AACGACCCCCGCCCATTGACGTCAATAATGACGTATGTTCCCATAGTAACGCCAATAGGGACTTTCCATT
GACGTCAATGGGTGGAGTATTTACGGTAAACTGCCCACTTGGCAGTACATCAAGTGTATCATATGCCAAG
TACGCCCCCTATTGACGTCAATGACGGTAAATGGCCCGCCTGGCATTATGCCCAGTACATGACCTTATGG
GACTTTCCTACTTGGCAGTACATCTACGTATTAGTCATCGCTATTACCATGGTGATGCGGTTTTGGCAGT
ACATCAATGGGCGTGGATAGCGGTTTGACTCACGGGGATTTCCAAGTCTCCACCCCATTGACGTCAATGG
GAGTTTGTTTTGGCACCAAAATCAACGGGACTTTCCAAAATGTCGTAACAACTCCGCCCCATTGACGCAA
ATGGGCGGTAGGCGTGTACGGTGGGAGGTCTATATAAGCAGCGCGTTTTGCCTGTACTGGGTCTCTCTGG
TTAGACCAGATCTGAGCCTGGGAGCTCTCTGGCTAACTAGGGAACCCACTGCTTAAGCCTCAATAAAGCT
TGCCTTGAGTGCTTCAAGTAGTGTGTGCCCGTCTGTTGTGTGACTCTGGTAACTAGAGATCCCTCAGACC
CTTTTAGTCAGTGTGGAAAATCTCTAGCAGTGGCGCCCGAACAGGGACTTGAAAGCGAAAGGGAAACCAG
AGGAGCTCTCTCGACGCAGGACTCGGCTTGCTGAAGCGCGCACGGCAAGAGGCGAGGGGCGGCGACTGGT
GAGTACGCCAAAAATTTTGACTAGCGGAGGCTAGAAGGAGAGAGATGGGTGCGAGAGCGTCAGTATTAAG
CGGGGGAGAATTAGATCGCGATGGGAAAAAATTCGGTTAAGGCCAGGGGGAAAGAAAAAATATAAATTAA
AACATATAGTATGGGCAAGCAGGGAGCTAGAACGATTCGCAGTTAATCCTGGCCTGTTAGAAACATCAGA
AGGCTGTAGACAAATACTGGGACAGCTACAACCATCCCTTCAGACAGGATCAGAAGAACTTAGATCATTA
TATAATACAGTAGCAACCCTCTATTGTGTGCATCAAAGGATAGAGATAAAAGACACCAAGGAAGCTTTAG
ACAAGATAGAGGAAGAGCAAAACAAAAGTAAGACCACCGCACAGCAAGCGGCCGCTGATCTTCAGACCTG
GAGGAGGAGATATGAGGGACAATTGGAGAAGTGAATTATATAAATATAAAGTAGTAAAAATTGAACCATT
AGGAGTAGCACCCACCAAGGCAAAGAGAAGAGTGGTGCAGAGAGAAAAAAGAGCAGTGGGAATAGGAGCT
TTGTTCCTTGGGTTCTTGGGAGCAGCAGGAAGCACTATGGGCGCAGCGTCAATGACGCTGACGGTACAGG
CCAGACAATTATTGTCTGGTATAGTGCAGCAGCAGAACAATTTGCTGAGGGCTATTGAGGCGCAACAGCA
TCTGTTGCAACTCACAGTCTGGGGCATCAAGCAGCTCCAGGCAAGAATCCTGGCTGTGGAAAGATACCTA
AAGGATCAACAGCTCCTGGGGATTTGGGGTTGCTCTGGAAAACTCATTTGCACCACTGCTGTGCCTTGGA
ATGCTAGTTGGAGTAATAAATCTCTGGAACAGATTTGGAATCACACGACCTGGATGGAGTGGGACAGAGA
AATTAACAATTACACAAGCTTAATACACTCCTTAATTGAAGAATCGCAAAACCAGCAAGAAAAGAATGAA
CAAGAATTATTGGAATTAGATAAATGGGCAAGTTTGTGGAATTGGTTTAACATAACAAATTGGCTGTGGT
ATATAAAATTATTCATAATGATAGTAGGAGGCTTGGTAGGTTTAAGAATAGTTTTTGCTGTACTTTCTAT
AGTGAATAGAGTTAGGCAGGGATATTCACCATTATCGTTTCAGACCCACCTCCCAACCCCGAGGGGACCC
GACAGGCCCGAAGGAATAGAAGAAGAAGGTGGAGAGAGAGACAGAGACAGATCCATTCGATTAGTGAACG
GATCGGCACTGCGTGCGCCAATTCTGCAGACAAATGGCAGTATTCATCCACAATTTTAAAAGAAAAGGGG
GGATTGGGGGGTACAGTGCAGGGGAAAGAATAGTAGACATAATAGCAACAGACATACAAACTAAAGAATT
ACAAAAACAAATTACAAAAATTCAAAATTTTCGGGTTTATTACAGGGACAGCAGAGATCCAGTTTGGTTA
ATTAAGGTACCGAGGGCCTATTTCCCATGATTCCTTCATATTTGCATATACGATACAAGGCTGTTAGAGA
GATAATTAGAATTAATTTGACTGTAAACACAAAGATATTAGTACAAAATACGTGACGTAGAAAGTAATAA
TTTCTTGGGTAGTTTGCAGTTTTAAAATTATGTTTTAAAATGGACTATCATATGCTTACCGTAACTTGAA
AGTATTTCGATTTCTTGGCTTTATATATCTTGTGGAAAGGACGAAACACCGTGTAATCCCAGCACTTTGG
GGTTTAAGAGCTATGCTGGAAACAGCATAGCAAGTTTAAATAAGGCTAGTCCGTTATCAACTTGAAAAAG
TGGCACCGAGTCGGTGCTTTTTTTGAATTCGCTAGCTAGGTCTTGAAAGGAGTGGGAATTGGCTCCGGTG
CCCGTCAGTGGGCAGAGCGCACATCGCCCACAGTCCCCGAGAAGTTGGGGGGAGGGGTCGGCAATTGATC
CGGTGCCTAGAGAAGGTGGCGCGGGGTAAACTGGGAAAGTGATGTCGTGTACTGGCTCCGCCTTTTTCCC
GAGGGTGGGGGAGAACCGTATATAAGTGCAGTAGTCGCCGTGAACGTTCTTTTTCGCAACGGGTTTGCCG
CCAGAACACAGGACCGGTTCTAGAGCGCTGCCACCATGGACAAGAAGTACAGCATCGGCCTGGACATCGG
CACCAACTCTGTGGGCTGGGCCGTGATCACCGACGAGTACAAGGTGCCCAGCAAGAAATTCAAGGTGCTG
GGCAACACCGACCGGCACAGCATCAAGAAGAACCTGATCGGAGCCCTGCTGTTCGACAGCGGCGAAACAG
CCGAGGCCACCCGGCTGAAGAGAACCGCCAGAAGAAGATACACCAGACGGAAGAACCGGATCTGCTATCT
GCAAGAGATCTTCAGCAACGAGATGGCCAAGGTGGACGACAGCTTCTTCCACAGACTGGAAGAGTCCTTC
CTGGTGGAAGAGGATAAGAAGCACGAGCGGCACCCCATCTTCGGCAACATCGTGGACGAGGTGGCCTACC
ACGAGAAGTACCCCACCATCTACCACCTGAGAAAGAAACTGGTGGACAGCACCGACAAGGCCGACCTGCG
GCTGATCTATCTGGCCCTGGCCCACATGATCAAGTTCCGGGGCCACTTCCTGATCGAGGGCGACCTGAAC
CCCGACAACAGCGACGTGGACAAGCTGTTCATCCAGCTGGTGCAGACCTACAACCAGCTGTTCGAGGAAA
ACCCCATCAACGCCAGCGGCGTGGACGCCAAGGCCATCCTGTCTGCCAGACTGAGCAAGAGCAGACGGCT
GGAAAATCTGATCGCCCAGCTGCCCGGCGAGAAGAAGAATGGCCTGTTCGGAAACCTGATTGCCCTGAGC
CTGGGCCTGACCCCCAACTTCAAGAGCAACTTCGACCTGGCCGAGGATGCCAAACTGCAGCTGAGCAAGG
ACACCTACGACGACGACCTGGACAACCTGCTGGCCCAGATCGGCGACCAGTACGCCGACCTGTTTCTGGC
CGCCAAGAACCTGTCCGACGCCATCCTGCTGAGCGACATCCTGAGAGTGAACACCGAGATCACCAAGGCC
CCCCTGAGCGCCTCTATGATCAAGAGATACGACGAGCACCACCAGGACCTGACCCTGCTGAAAGCTCTCG
TGCGGCAGCAGCTGCCTGAGAAGTACAAAGAGATTTTCTTCGACCAGAGCAAGAACGGCTACGCCGGCTA
CATTGACGGCGGAGCCAGCCAGGAAGAGTTCTACAAGTTCATCAAGCCCATCCTGGAAAAGATGGACGGC
ACCGAGGAACTGCTCGTGAAGCTGAACAGAGAGGACCTGCTGCGGAAGCAGCGGACCTTCGACAACGGCA
GCATCCCCCACCAGATCCACCTGGGAGAGCTGCACGCCATTCTGCGGCGGCAGGAAGATTTTTACCCATT
CCTGAAGGACAACCGGGAAAAGATCGAGAAGATCCTGACCTTCCGCATCCCCTACTACGTGGGCCCTCTG
GCCAGGGGAAACAGCAGATTCGCCTGGATGACCAGAAAGAGCGAGGAAACCATCACCCCCTGGAACTTCG
AGGAAGTGGTGGACAAGGGCGCTTCCGCCCAGAGCTTCATCGAGCGGATGACCAACTTCGATAAGAACCT
GCCCAACGAGAAGGTGCTGCCCAAGCACAGCCTGCTGTACGAGTACTTCACCGTGTATAACGAGCTGACC
AAAGTGAAATACGTGACCGAGGGAATGAGAAAGCCCGCCTTCCTGAGCGGCGAGCAGAAAAAGGCCATCG
TGGACCTGCTGTTCAAGACCAACCGGAAAGTGACCGTGAAGCAGCTGAAAGAGGACTACTTCAAGAAAAT
CGAGTGCTTCGACTCCGTGGAAATCTCCGGCGTGGAAGATCGGTTCAACGCCTCCCTGGGCACATACCAC
GATCTGCTGAAAATTATCAAGGACAAGGACTTCCTGGACAATGAGGAAAACGAGGACATTCTGGAAGATA
TCGTGCTGACCCTGACACTGTTTGAGGACAGAGAGATGATCGAGGAACGGCTGAAAACCTATGCCCACCT
GTTCGACGACAAAGTGATGAAGCAGCTGAAGCGGCGGAGATACACCGGCTGGGGCAGGCTGAGCCGGAAG
CTGATCAACGGCATCCGGGACAAGCAGTCCGGCAAGACAATCCTGGATTTCCTGAAGTCCGACGGCTTCG
CCAACAGAAACTTCATGCAGCTGATCCACGACGACAGCCTGACCTTTAAAGAGGACATCCAGAAAGCCCA
GGTGTCCGGCCAGGGCGATAGCCTGCACGAGCACATTGCCAATCTGGCCGGCAGCCCCGCCATTAAGAAG
GGCATCCTGCAGACAGTGAAGGTGGTGGACGAGCTCGTGAAAGTGATGGGCCGGCACAAGCCCGAGAACA
TCGTGATCGAAATGGCCAGAGAGAACCAGACCACCCAGAAGGGACAGAAGAACAGCCGCGAGAGAATGAA
GCGGATCGAAGAGGGCATCAAAGAGCTGGGCAGCCAGATCCTGAAAGAACACCCCGTGGAAAACACCCAG
CTGCAGAACGAGAAGCTGTACCTGTACTACCTGCAGAATGGGCGGGATATGTACGTGGACCAGGAACTGG
ACATCAACCGGCTGTCCGACTACGATGTGGACCATATCGTGCCTCAGAGCTTTCTGAAGGACGACTCCAT
CGACAACAAGGTGCTGACCAGAAGCGACAAGAACCGGGGCAAGAGCGACAACGTGCCCTCCGAAGAGGTC
GTGAAGAAGATGAAGAACTACTGGCGGCAGCTGCTGAACGCCAAGCTGATTACCCAGAGAAAGTTCGACA
ATCTGACCAAGGCCGAGAGAGGCGGCCTGAGCGAACTGGATAAGGCCGGCTTCATCAAGAGACAGCTGGT
GGAAACCCGGCAGATCACAAAGCACGTGGCACAGATCCTGGACTCCCGGATGAACACTAAGTACGACGAG
AATGACAAGCTGATCCGGGAAGTGAAAGTGATCACCCTGAAGTCCAAGCTGGTGTCCGATTTCCGGAAGG
ATTTCCAGTTTTACAAAGTGCGCGAGATCAACAACTACCACCACGCCCACGACGCCTACCTGAACGCCGT
CGTGGGAACCGCCCTGATCAAAAAGTACCCTAAGCTGGAAAGCGAGTTCGTGTACGGCGACTACAAGGTG
TACGACGTGCGGAAGATGATCGCCAAGAGCGAGCAGGAAATCGGCAAGGCTACCGCCAAGTACTTCTTCT
ACAGCAACATCATGAACTTTTTCAAGACCGAGATTACCCTGGCCAACGGCGAGATCCGGAAGCGGCCTCT
GATCGAGACAAACGGCGAAACCGGGGAGATCGTGTGGGATAAGGGCCGGGATTTTGCCACCGTGCGGAAA
GTGCTGAGCATGCCCCAAGTGAATATCGTGAAAAAGACCGAGGTGCAGACAGGCGGCTTCAGCAAAGAGT
CTATCCTGCCCAAGAGGAACAGCGATAAGCTGATCGCCAGAAAGAAGGACTGGGACCCTAAGAAGTACGG
CGGCTTCGACAGCCCCACCGTGGCCTATTCTGTGCTGGTGGTGGCCAAAGTGGAAAAGGGCAAGTCCAAG
AAACTGAAGAGTGTGAAAGAGCTGCTGGGGATCACCATCATGGAAAGAAGCAGCTTCGAGAAGAATCCCA
TCGACTTTCTGGAAGCCAAGGGCTACAAAGAAGTGAAAAAGGACCTGATCATCAAGCTGCCTAAGTACTC
CCTGTTCGAGCTGGAAAACGGCCGGAAGAGAATGCTGGCCTCTGCCGGCGAACTGCAGAAGGGAAACGAA
CTGGCCCTGCCCTCCAAATATGTGAACTTCCTGTACCTGGCCAGCCACTATGAGAAGCTGAAGGGCTCCC
CCGAGGATAATGAGCAGAAACAGCTGTTTGTGGAACAGCACAAGCACTACCTGGACGAGATCATCGAGCA
GATCAGCGAGTTCTCCAAGAGAGTGATCCTGGCCGACGCTAATCTGGACAAAGTGCTGTCCGCCTACAAC
AAGCACCGGGATAAGCCCATCAGAGAGCAGGCCGAGAATATCATCCACCTGTTTACCCTGACCAATCTGG
GAGCCCCTGCCGCCTTCAAGTACTTTGACACCACCATCGACCGGAAGAGGTACACCAGCACCAAAGAGGT
GCTGGACGCCACCCTGATCCACCAGAGCATCACCGGCCTGTACGAGACACGGATCGACCTGTCTCAGCTG
GGAGGCGACAAGCGACCTGCCGCCACAAAGAAGGCTGGACAGGCTAAGAAGAAGAAAGATTACAAAGACG
ATGACGATAAGGGATCCGGCGCAACAAACTTCTCTCTGCTGAAACAAGCCGGAGATGTCGAAGAGAATCC
TGGACCGATGGTCAGTAAAGGTGAAGAGGACAATATGGCTATCATCAAGGAGTTCATGCGCTTTAAGGTA
CACATGGAAGGCTCAGTTAACGGGCATGAGTTCGAAATAGAGGGAGAAGGTGAAGGACGCCCCTATGAAG
GCACCCAAACGGCTAAGCTGAAGGTAACTAAGGGCGGTCCCTTGCCCTTCGCCTGGGACATACTGAGCCC
GCAGTTCATGTACGGTTCCAAAGCCTATGTAAAACACCCCGCCGACATTCCTGACTATCTTAAGCTGTCT
TTTCCCGAAGGCTTTAACTGGGAAAGAGTAATGAATTTCGAGGATGGAGGGGTGGTCACTGTAACACAGG
ATTCTAGTCTGCAAGATGGGGAGTTCATCTACAAGGTGAAGCTGCGCGGCACGAATTTTCCCTCAGATGG
TCCTGTCATGCAGTGTCGGACTATGGGGTGGGAAGCAAGCACAGAAAGAATGTATCCTGAGGACGGGGCA
CTGAAGGGAGAGATCAAACAGCGGCTCAAACTTAAAGACGGCGGGCACTATGACGCCGAAGTTAAGACAA
CTTACAAGGCCAAGAAGCCCGTTCAGTTGCCGGGCGCATACAACGTGGACATAAAGCTCGACATCTTGTC
CCATAATGAGGACTACACAATCGTGGAACAGTATGAACGGGCCGAGGGCAGACATTCTACCGGGGGGATG
GATGAGCTTTACAAGTAAACGCGTTAAGTCGACAATCAACCTCTGGATTACAAAATTTGTGAAAGATTGA
CTGGTATTCTTAACTATGTTGCTCCTTTTACGCTATGTGGATACGCTGCTTTAATGCCTTTGTATCATGC
TATTGCTTCCCGTATGGCTTTCATTTTCTCCTCCTTGTATAAATCCTGGTTGCTGTCTCTTTATGAGGAG
TTGTGGCCCGTTGTCAGGCAACGTGGCGTGGTGTGCACTGTGTTTGCTGACGCAACCCCCACTGGTTGGG
GCATTGCCACCACCTGTCAGCTCCTTTCCGGGACTTTCGCTTTCCCCCTCCCTATTGCCACGGCGGAACT
CATCGCCGCCTGCCTTGCCCGCTGCTGGACAGGGGCTCGGCTGTTGGGCACTGACAATTCCGTGGTGTTG
TCGGGGAAATCATCGTCCTTTCCTTGGCTGCTCGCCTGTGTTGCCACCTGGATTCTGCGCGGGACGTCCT
TCTGCTACGTCCCTTCGGCCCTCAATCCAGCGGACCTTCCTTCCCGCGGCCTGCTGCCGGCTCTGCGGCC
TCTTCCGCGTCTTCGCCTTCGCCCTCAGACGAGTCGGATCTCCCTTTGGGCCGCCTCCCCGCGTCGACTT
TAAGACCAATGACTTACAAGGCAGCTGTAGATCTTAGCCACTTTTTAAAAGAAAAGGGGGGACTGGAAGG
GCTAATTCACTCCCAACGAAGACAAGATCTGCTTTTTGCTTGTACTGGGTCTCTCTGGTTAGACCAGATC
TGAGCCTGGGAGCTCTCTGGCTAACTAGGGAACCCACTGCTTAAGCCTCAATAAAGCTTGCCTTGAGTGC
TTCAAGTAGTGTGTGCCCGTCTGTTGTGTGACTCTGGTAACTAGAGATCCCTCAGACCCTTTTAGTCAGT
GTGGAAAATCTCTAGCAGGGCCCGTTTAAACCCGCTGATCAGCCTCGACTGTGCCTTCTAGTTGCCAGCC
ATCTGTTGTTTGCCCCTCCCCCGTGCCTTCCTTGACCCTGGAAGGTGCCACTCCCACTGTCCTTTCCTAA
TAAAATGAGGAAATTGCATCGCATTGTCTGAGTAGGTGTCATTCTATTCTGGGGGGTGGGGTGGGGCAGG
ACAGCAAGGGGGAGGATTGGGAAGACAATAGCAGGCATGCTGGGGATGCGGTGGGCTCTATGGCTTCTGA
GGCGGAAAGAACCAGCCATTAATGAAAAGAACCAGCCATTAATGAATCGGCCAACGCGCGGGGAGAGGCG
GTTTGCGTATTGGGCGCTCTTCCGCTTCCTCGCTCACTGACTCGCTGCGCTCGGTCGTTCGGCTGCGGCG
AGCGGTATCAGCTCACTCAAAGGCGGTAATACGGTTATCCACAGAATCAGGGGATAACGCAGGAAAGAAC
ATGTGAGCAAAAGGCCAGCAAAAGGCCAGGAACCGTAAAAAGGCCGCGTTGCTGGCGTTTTTCCATAGGC
TCCGCCCCCCTGACGAGCATCACAAAAATCGACGCTCAAGTCAGAGGTGGCGAAACCCGACAGGACTATA
AAGATACCAGGCGTTTCCCCCTGGAAGCTCCCTCGTGCGCTCTCCTGTTCCGACCCTGCCGCTTACCGGA
TACCTGTCCGCCTTTCTCCCTTCGGGAAGCGTGGCGCTTTCTCATAGCTCACGCTGTAGGTATCTCAGTT
CGGTGTAGGTCGTTCGCTCCAAGCTGGGCTGTGTGCACGAACCCCCCGTTCAGCCCGACCGCTGCGCCTT
ATCCGGTAACTATCGTCTTGAGTCCAACCCGGTAAGACACGACTTATCGCCACTGGCAGCAGCCACTGGT
AACAGGATTAGCAGAGCGAGGTATGTAGGCGGTGCTACAGAGTTCTTGAAGTGGTGGCCTAACTACGGCT
ACACTAGAAGAACAGTATTTGGTATCTGCGCTCTGCTGAAGCCAGTTACCTTCGGAAAAAGAGTTGGTAG
CTCTTGATCCGGCAAACAAACCACCGCTGGTAGCGGTGGTTTTTTTGTTTGCAAGCAGCAGATTACGCGC
AGAAAAAAAGGATCTCAAGAAGATCCTTTGATCTTTTCTACGGGGTCTGACGCTCAGTGGAACGAAAACT
CACGTTAAGGGATTTTGGTCATGAGATTATCAAAAAGGATCTTCACCTAGATCCTTTTAAATTAAAAATG
AAGTTTTAAATCAATCTAAAGTATATATGAGTAAACTTGGTCTGACAGTTACCAATGCTTAATCAGTGAG
GCACCTATCTCAGCGATCTGTCTATTTCGTTCATCCATAGTTGCCTGACTCCCCGTCGTGTAGATAACTA
CGATACGGGAGGGCTTACCATCTGGCCCCAGTGCTGCAATGATACCGCGAGACCCACGCTCACCGGCTCC
AGATTTATCAGCAATAAACCAGCCAGCCGGAAGGGCCGAGCGCAGAAGTGGTCCTGCAACTTTATCCGCC
TCCATCCAGTCTATTAATTGTTGCCGGGAAGCTAGAGTAAGTAGTTCGCCAGTTAATAGTTTGCGCAACG
TTGTTGCCATTGCTACAGGCATCGTGGTGTCACGCTCGTCGTTTGGTATGGCTTCATTCAGCTCCGGTTC
CCAACGATCAAGGCGAGTTACATGATCCCCCATGTTGTGCAAAAAAGCGGTTAGCTCCTTCGGTCCTCCG
ATCGTTGTCAGAAGTAAGTTGGCCGCAGTGTTATCACTCATGGTTATGGCAGCACTGCATAATTCTCTTA
CTGTCATGCCATCCGTAAGATGCTTTTCTGTGACTGGTGAGTACTCAACCAAGTCATTCTGAGAATAGTG
TATGCGGCGACCGAGTTGCTCTTGCCCGGCGTCAATACGGGATAATACCGCGCCACATAGCAGAACTTTA
AAAGTGCTCATCATTGGAAAACGTTCTTCGGGGCGAAAACTCTCAAGGATCTTACCGCTGTTGAGATCCA
GTTCGATGTAACCCACTCGTGCACCCAACTGATCTTCAGCATCTTTTACTTTCACCAGCGTTTCTGGGTG
AGCAAAAACAGGAAGGCAAAATGCCGCAAAAAAGGGAATAAGGGCGACACGGAAATGTTGAATACTCATA
CTCTTCCTTTTTCAATATTATTGAAGCATTTATCAGGGTTATTGTCTCATGAGCGGATACATATTTGAAT
GTATTTAGAAAAATAAACAAATAGGGGTTCCGCGCACATTTCCCCGAAAAGTGCCACCTGAC
